Addgene plasmid #167804: MAC_N_TEAD2
Purpose: Expresses TEAD2 in mammalian cells
Depositing lab: Markku Varjosalo. Depositing organization: University of Helsinki. Publication: Human transcription factor protein interaction networks. Goos H, Kinnunen M, Salokas K, Tan Z, Liu X, Yadav L, Zhang Q, Wei GH, Varjosalo M. Nat Commun. 2022 Feb 9;13(1):766. doi: 10.1038/s41467-022-28341-5. PubMed 35140242.
Backbone
  Vector backbone: MAC-tag-N (#108078)
  Vector type: Mammalian Expression
  Selectable markers: Hygromycin
Growth in bacteria
  Bacterial resistance: Ampicillin, 100 μg/mL
  Growth temperature: 37°C
  Growth strain: DH5alpha
  Copy number: High Copy
Gene/Insert
  Gene/Insert name: TEAD2 (alt names: Uniprot Q15562; ENSG00000074219)
  Species: H. sapiens (human)
  Mutation: no mutations
  Entrez Gene: TEAD2 (a.k.a. ETF, TEAD-2, TEF-4, TEF4)
  Tag / fusion protein: MAC (N terminal on backbone)
  Cloning method: Gateway Cloning
Terms and licenses: Academic/Nonprofit Terms; Industry Terms: Not Available to Industry
How to cite: MAC_N_TEAD2 was a gift from Markku Varjosalo (Addgene plasmid # 167804 ; http://n2t.net/addgene:167804 ; RRID:Addgene_167804)
