[The description below was written by a language model from this plasmid's Addgene catalogue record and pLannotate feature annotations shown in this document.]
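Description:
MAC_N_TEAD2 is a 7.7 kb mammalian expression plasmid built by Gateway cloning of human TEAD2 (no mutations recorded) into the MAC-tag-N destination backbone. It is propagated in E. coli as a high-copy plasmid through a ColE1/pUC-type origin with an ampicillin resistance gene (β-lactamase under its own promoter). Hygromycin is the selectable marker in mammalian cells.

The expression cassette is driven by the CMV immediate-early enhancer and promoter. Directly downstream are short annotated matches to tet-operator-containing promoters, which suggests a tetracycline-regulatable CMV/TetO arrangement, although the record does not explicitly state inducibility. The open reading frame begins with the N-terminal MAC tag, annotated here as a birA-derived biotin ligase coding sequence followed by an HA epitope and two Strep-Tag II motifs. An attB1 site left by the Gateway reaction links the tag to the TEAD2 coding sequence. The insert is followed by attB2 and a bovine growth hormone polyadenylation signal. This tag combination allows Strep-Tactin affinity purification, HA detection, and proximity-dependent biotinylation from the same fusion protein.

Downstream, an FRT site lies immediately ahead of the hygromycin resistance gene and an SV40 polyadenylation signal, with no complete promoter annotated in front of the gene. This layout is typical of vectors designed for FLP-mediated integration into a genomic FRT landing site, where insertion activates hygromycin resistance and yields isogenic stable lines. TEAD2 is a Hippo pathway transcription factor. The stated purpose is expression of TEAD2 in mammalian cells, and the associated study mapped protein interaction networks of human transcription factors.
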