Features (pLannotate 1.2.2; 27 found; start..end, strand, type, name):
      1..380     +  enhancer       CMV enhancer: human cytomegalovirus immediate early enhancer
    381..584     +  promoter       CMV promoter: human cytomegalovirus (CMV) immediate early promoter
    586..605     +  promoter       PLtetO-1 promoter (fragment): modified phage lambda PL promoter with tet operator sites (Lutz and Bujard, 1997)
    607..626     +  promoter       PLtetO-1 promoter (fragment): modified phage lambda PL promoter with tet operator sites (Lutz and Bujard, 1997)
    634..667     +  promoter       TRE3GV promoter (fragment): 3rd-generation Tet-responsive promoter that can be activated by binding of Tet-On® 3G, optimized for retroviral and lentiviral vectors
    827..1789    +  CDS            birA: BIRA_ECOLI - Also known as bioR, dhbB. Experimental evidence at protein level: Swiss-Prot protein existence level 1. Acts both as a biotin--[acetyl-CoA-carboxylase] ligase and a biotin-operon repressor. In the presence of ATP, BirA activates biotin to form the BirA-biotinyl-5'-adenylate (BirA-bio-5'-AMP or holoBirA) complex. HoloBirA can either transfer the biotinyl moiety to the biotin carboxyl carrier protein (BCCP) subunit of acetyl-CoA carboxylase, or bind to the biotin operator site and inhibit transcription of the operon. From Escherichia coli (strain K12).
   1790..1815    +  CDS            3xHA (fragment): three tandem HA epitope tags
   1847..1866    +  CDS            Strep-Tag II (fragment): peptide that binds Strep-Tactin®, an engineered form of streptavidin
   1907..1929    +  CDS            Strep-Tag II (fragment): peptide that binds Strep-Tactin®, an engineered form of streptavidin
   1943..1967    +  protein_bind   attB1: mutant version of attB; recombination site for the Gateway® BP reaction BP Clonase™
   1973..3313    +  CDS            TEAD2: TEAD2_HUMAN - Also known as TEF4. Experimental evidence at protein level: Swiss-Prot protein existence level 1. Transcription factor which plays a key role in the Hippo signaling pathway, a pathway involved in organ size control and tumor suppression by restricting proliferation and promoting apoptosis. The core of this pathway is composed of a kinase cascade wherein MST1/MST2, in complex with its regulatory protein SAV1, phosphorylates and activates LATS1/2 in complex with its regulatory protein MOB1, which in turn phosphorylates and inactivates YAP1 oncoprotein and WWTR1/TAZ. Acts by mediati
   3318..3342    -  protein_bind   attB2: mutant version of attB; recombination site for the Gateway® BP reaction BP Clonase™
   3386..3610    +  polyA_signal   bGH poly(A) signal: bovine growth hormone polyadenylation signal
   3614..3635    +  promoter       SV40 promoter (fragment): SV40 enhancer and early promoter
   3656..3889    +  rep_origin     f1 ori (fragment) (sequence partly withheld): f1 bacteriophage origin of replication; arrow indicates direction of (+) strand synthesis
   3894..3941    +  protein_bind   FRT: FLP-mediated recombination occurs in the 8-bp core sequence TCTAGAAA (Turan and Bode, 2011). FLP recombinase from the Saccharomyces cerevisiae 2μ plasmid
   3949..4971    +  CDS            HygR: aminoglycoside phosphotransferase from E. coli; aph(4)-Ia; confers resistance to hygromycin
   4981..5106    +  CDS            ble (fragment): BLE_KLEPN - Experimental evidence at protein level: Swiss-Prot protein existence level 1. Binding protein with a strong affinity to the bleomycin family of antibiotics. Binds to CL990; an antimitotic-antibiotic compound. From Klebsiella pneumoniae.
   5101..5222    +  polyA_signal   SV40 poly(A) signal: SV40 polyadenylation signal
   5295..5311    -  protein_bind   lac operator: The lac repressor binds to the lac operator to inhibit transcription in E. coli. This inhibition can be relieved by adding lactose or isopropyl-β-D-thiogalactopyranoside (IPTG). lac repressor encoded by lacI
   5319..5349    -  promoter       lac promoter: promoter for the E. coli lac operon
   5364..5385    -  protein_bind   CAP binding site: CAP binding activates transcription in the presence of cAMP. E. coli catabolite activator protein
   5398..5490    -  CDS            lacI (fragment): lac repressor; lacI; The lac repressor binds to the lac operator to inhibit transcription in E. coli. This inhibition can be relieved by adding lactose or isopropyl-β-D-thiogalactopyranoside (IPTG).
   5673..6261    -  rep_origin     ori: high-copy-number ColE1/pMB1/pBR322/pUC origin of replication
   6432..7292    -  CDS            AmpR: β-lactamase; bla; confers resistance to ampicillin, carbenicillin, and related antibiotics
   7293..7397    -  promoter       AmpR promoter: bla
   7456..7508    -  misc_feature   bom (fragment): basis of mobility region from pBR322
>Addgene plasmid #167804 | MAC_N_TEAD2 | addgene full sequence | sequence record 338211 | Addgene NGS Result
GACATTGATTATTGACTAGTTATTAATAGTAATCAATTACGGGGTCATTAGTTCATAGCCCATATATGGA
GTTCCGCGTTACATAACTTACGGTAAATGGCCCGCCTGGCTGACCGCCCAACGACCCCCGCCCATTGACG
TCAATAATGACGTATGTTCCCATAGTAACGCCAATAGGGACTTTCCATTGACGTCAATGGGTGGAGTATT
TACGGTAAACTGCCCACTTGGCAGTACATCAAGTGTATCATATGCCAAGTACGCCCCCTATTGACGTCAA
TGACGGTAAATGGCCCGCCTGGCATTATGCCCAGTACATGACCTTATGGGACTTTCCTACTTGGCAGTAC
ATCTACGTATTAGTCATCGCTATTACCATGGTGATGCGGTTTTGGCAGTACATCAATGGGCGTGGATAGC
GGTTTGACTCACGGGGATTTCCAAGTCTCCACCCCATTGACGTCAATGGGAGTTTGTTTTGGCACCAAAA
TCAACGGGACTTTCCAAAATGTCGTAACAACTCCGCCCCATTGACGCAAATGGGCGGTAGGCGTGTACGG
TGGGAGGTCTATATAAGCAGAGCTCTCCCTATCAGTGATAGAGATCTCCCTATCAGTGATAGAGATCGTC
GACGAGCTCGTTTAGTGAACCGTCAGATCGCCTGGAGACGCCATCCACGCTGTTTTGACCTCCATAGAAG
ACACCGGGACCGATCCAGCCTCCGGACTCTAGCGTTTAAACTTAAGCTTGGTACCGAGCTCGGATCCACT
AGTCCAGTGTGGTGGAATTCTGCAGATATCCAGCACAGTGGCGGCCGCTCGAGACCATGAAGGACAACAC
CGTGCCCCTGAAGCTGATCGCCCTGCTGGCCAACGGCGAGTTCCACTCTGGCGAGCAGCTGGGCGAGACA
CTGGGCATGAGCAGAGCCGCCATCAACAAGCACATCCAGACCCTGCGGGACTGGGGCGTGGACGTGTTCA
CAGTGCCCGGCAAGGGCTACAGCCTGCCCGAGCCCATCCAGCTGCTGAACGCCAAGCAGATCCTGGGCCA
GCTGGATGGCGGATCTGTGGCCGTGCTGCCCGTGATCGACAGCACCAACCAGTATCTGCTCGACCGGATC
GGCGAGCTGAAGTCCGGCGACGCCTGTATCGCCGAGTACCAGCAGGCCGGCAGAGGCGGCAGGGGCAGAA
AGTGGTTCAGCCCCTTCGGCGCCAACCTGTACCTGAGCATGTTCTGGAGACTGGAACAGGGCCCAGCCGC
CGCTATTGGCCTGAGCCTGGTCATCGGCATCGTGATGGCCGAGGTGCTGCGGAAGCTGGGCGCCGACAAA
GTGCGCGTGAAGTGGCCCAACGACCTGTATCTGCAGGACCGGAAGCTGGCCGGCATCCTGGTGGAACTGA
CCGGCAAAACAGGCGACGCCGCCCAGATCGTGATCGGCGCTGGCATCAACATGGCCATGCGGCGGGTGGA
AGAGAGCGTGGTCAACCAGGGCTGGATCACCCTGCAGGAAGCCGGCATCAACCTGGACCGGAACACCCTG
GCCGCCATGCTGATCAGAGAGCTGAGAGCCGCCCTGGAACTGTTCGAGCAGGAAGGCCTGGCCCCCTACC
TGAGCAGATGGGAGAAGCTGGACAACTTCATCAACCGGCCCGTGAAACTGATCATCGGCGACAAAGAGAT
CTTCGGCATCAGCCGGGGCATCGACAAGCAGGGGGCCCTGCTCCTGGAACAGGACGGCATCATCAAGCCC
TGGATGGGCGGCGAGATCAGCCTGCGGAGCGCCGAGAAGTACCCATACGATGTTCCTGACTATGCCGGTA
CCGAGCTCGGATCCACCATGGCTAGCTGGAGCCACCCGCAGTTCGAGAAAGGTGGAGGTTCCGGAGGTGG
ATCGGGAGGTGGATCGTGGAGCCACCCGCAGTTCGAAAAAGCGGCCGATATCACAAGTTTGTACAAAAAA
GCAGGCTCCACCATGGGGGAACCCCGGGCTGGGGCCGCCCTGGACGATGGCAGCGGCTGGACGGGCAGTG
AGGAAGGCAGTGAGGAGGGTACCGGCGGCAGTGAGGGGGCTGGGGGTGACGGGGGCCCGGATGCAGAGGG
GGTGTGGAGCCCAGACATTGAGCAGAGCTTCCAGGAGGCCCTGGCCATCTATCCACCCTGCGGCCGCCGG
AAAATAATTTTGTCTGATGAAGGCAAGATGTATGGTCGGAATGAACTGATCGCCCGCTACATCAAGCTGA
GAACGGGGAAGACCCGAACTCGAAAACAGGTTTCTAGTCACATCCAGGTTTTGGCCCGAAGGAAATCAAG
GGAAATCCAGTCCAAGTTGAAGGACCAGGTTTCCAAGGACAAGGCTTTCCAGACAATGGCAACCATGTCC
TCTGCCCAGCTCATCTCCGCGCCTTCTCTGCAGGCCAAACTGGGTCCCACTGGTCCTCAGGCCTCTGAGC
TTTTCCAGTTTTGGTCTGGAGGATCTGGGCCCCCCTGGAATGTTCCAGATGTGAAGCCATTCTCACAGAC
ACCGTTCACCTTGTCACTGACTCCCCCATCTACTGACCTCCCAGGGTACGAGCCCCCCCAAGCCCTCTCA
CCCCTGCCCCCACCTACCCCATCGCCCCCAGCCTGGCAGGCTCGGGGCCTGGGCACCGCCCGGTTGCAGC
TGGTAGAGTTCTCAGCCTTCGTGGAACCGCCAGATGCAGTTGATTCTTACCAGAGGCACCTGTTCGTGCA
CATCAGCCAGCACTGCCCCAGCCCCGGAGCGCCGCCGCTCGAGAGTGTGGACGTCCGGCAGATCTACGAC
AAATTCCCTGAGAAAAAGGGTGGCCTCCGAGAGCTATATGATCGTGGCCCCCCCCATGCCTTCTTCCTGG
TCAAGTTCTGGGCGGACCTGAACTGGGGCCCAAGTGGTGAGGAGGCAGGGGCCGGTGGCAGCATCAGCAG
TGGTGGCTTCTACGGAGTGAGCAGCCAGTATGAGAGCCTGGAACACATGACCCTCACCTGTTCCTCCAAG
GTCTGCTCTTTTGGCAAGCAGGTGGTGGAGAAGGTGGAGACGGAACGGGCCCAGCTGGAGGACGGCAGAT
TTGTGTACCGCCTGCTGCGCTCGCCCATGTGCGAGTACCTGGTGAATTTCTTGCACAAGTTGCGGCAGCT
GCCTGAGCGATACATGATGAACAGCGTCCTGGAAAACTTCACCATCCTCCAGGTGGTGACAAACAGAGAC
ACCCAGGAACTGCTGCTCTGCACCGCCTATGTCTTCGAGGTCTCCACCAGCGAGCGTGGGGCCCAGCATC
ACATTTACCGCCTGGTCAGGGACTTGGACCCAGCTTTCTTGTACAAAGTGGTGACGTAAGCTAGGGGCCC
GTTTAAACCCGCTGATCAGCCTCGACTGTGCCTTCTAGTTGCCAGCCATCTGTTGTTTGCCCCTCCCCCG
TGCCTTCCTTGACCCTGGAAGGTGCCACTCCCACTGTCCTTTCCTAATAAAATGAGGAAATTGCATCGCA
TTGTCTGAGTAGGTGTCATTCTATTCTGGGGGGTGGGGTGGGGCAGGACAGCAAGGGGGAGGATTGGGAA
GACAATAGCAGGCATGCTGGGGATGCGGTGGGCTCTATGGCTTCTGAGGCGGAAAGAACCAGCTGGGGCT
CTAGGGGGTATCCCC
[124 nt withheld, positions 3656-3779]
C
[91 nt withheld, positions 3781-3871]
AGGGTGATGGTTCACGTACCTAGAAGTTCCTATTCCGAAGTTCCTATTCTCTAGAAAGTATAGGAACTTC
CTTGGCCAAAAAGCCTGAACTCACCGCGACGTCTGTCGAGAAGTTTCTGATCGAAAAGTTCGACAGCGTC
TCCGACCTGATGCAGCTCTCGGAGGGCGAAGAATCTCGTGCTTTCAGCTTCGATGTAGGAGGGCGTGGAT
ATGTCCTGCGGGTAAATAGCTGCGCCGATGGTTTCTACAAAGATCGTTATGTTTATCGGCACTTTGCATC
GGCCGCGCTCCCGATTCCGGAAGTGCTTGACATTGGGGAATTCAGCGAGAGCCTGACCTATTGCATCTCC
CGCCGTGCACAGGGTGTCACGTTGCAAGACCTGCCTGAAACCGAACTGCCCGCTGTTCTGCAGCCGGTCG
CGGAGGCCATGGATGCGATCGCTGCGGCCGATCTTAGCCAGACGAGCGGGTTCGGCCCATTCGGACCGCA
AGGAATCGGTCAATACACTACATGGCGTGATTTCATATGCGCGATTGCTGATCCCCATGTGTATCACTGG
CAAACTGTGATGGACGACACCGTCAGTGCGTCCGTCGCGCAGGCTCTCGATGAGCTGATGCTTTGGGCCG
AGGACTGCCCCGAAGTCCGGCACCTCGTGCACGCGGATTTCGGCTCCAACAATGTCCTGACGGACAATGG
CCGCATAACAGCGGTCATTGACTGGAGCGAGGCGATGTTCGGGGATTCCCAATACGAGGTCGCCAACATC
TTCTTCTGGAGGCCGTGGTTGGCTTGTATGGAGCAGCAGACGCGCTACTTCGAGCGGAGGCATCCGGAGC
TTGCAGGATCGCCGCGGCTCCGGGCGTATATGCTCCGCATTGGTCTTGACCAACTCTATCAGAGCTTGGT
TGACGGCAATTTCGATGATGCAGCTTGGGCGCAGGGTCGATGCGACGCAATCGTCCGATCCGGAGCCGGG
ACTGTCGGGCGTACACAAATCGCCCGCAGAAGCGCGGCCGTCTGGACCGATGGCTGTGTAGAAGTACTCG
CCGATAGTGGAAACCGACGCCCCAGCACTCGTCCGAGGGCAAAGGAATAGCACGTACTACGAGATTTCGA
TTCCACCGCCGCCTTCTATGAAAGGTTGGGCTTCGGAATCGTTTTCCGGGACGCCGGCTGGATGATCCTC
CAGCGCGGGGATCTCATGCTGGAGTTCTTCGCCCACCCCAACTTGTTTATTGCAGCTTATAATGGTTACA
AATAAAGCAATAGCATCACAAATTTCACAAATAAAGCATTTTTTTCACTGCATTCTAGTTGTGGTTTGTC
CAAACTCATCAATGTATCTTATCATGTCTGTATACCGTCGACCTCTAGCTAGAGCTTGGCGTAATCATGG
TCATAGCTGTTTCCTGTGTGAAATTGTTATCCGCTCACAATTCCACACAACATACGAGCCGGAAGCATAA
AGTGTAAAGCCTGGGGTGCCTAATGAGTGAGCTAACTCACATTAATTGCGTTGCGCTCACTGCCCGCTTT
CCAGTCGGGAAACCTGTCGTGCCAGCTGCATTAATGAATCGGCCAACGCGCGGGGAGAGGCGGTTTGCGT
ATTGGGCGCTCTTCCGCTTCCTCGCTCACTGACTCGCTGCGCTCGGTCGTTCGGCTGCGGCGAGCGGTAT
CAGCTCACTCAAAGGCGGTAATACGGTTATCCACAGAATCAGGGGATAACGCAGGAAAGAACATGTGAGC
AAAAGGCCAGCAAAAGGCCAGGAACCGTAAAAAGGCCGCGTTGCTGGCGTTTTTCCATAGGCTCCGCCCC
CCTGACGAGCATCACAAAAATCGACGCTCAAGTCAGAGGTGGCGAAACCCGACAGGACTATAAAGATACC
AGGCGTTTCCCCCTGGAAGCTCCCTCGTGCGCTCTCCTGTTCCGACCCTGCCGCTTACCGGATACCTGTC
CGCCTTTCTCCCTTCGGGAAGCGTGGCGCTTTCTCATAGCTCACGCTGTAGGTATCTCAGTTCGGTGTAG
GTCGTTCGCTCCAAGCTGGGCTGTGTGCACGAACCCCCCGTTCAGCCCGACCGCTGCGCCTTATCCGGTA
ACTATCGTCTTGAGTCCAACCCGGTAAGACACGACTTATCGCCACTGGCAGCAGCCACTGGTAACAGGAT
TAGCAGAGCGAGGTATGTAGGCGGTGCTACAGAGTTCTTGAAGTGGTGGCCTAACTACGGCTACACTAGA
AGAACAGTATTTGGTATCTGCGCTCTGCTGAAGCCAGTTACCTTCGGAAAAAGAGTTGGTAGCTCTTGAT
CCGGCAAACAAACCACCGCTGGTAGCGGTGGTTTTTTTGTTTGCAAGCAGCAGATTACGCGCAGAAAAAA
AGGATCTCAAGAAGATCCTTTGATCTTTTCTACGGGGTCTGACGCTCAGTGGAACGAAAACTCACGTTAA
GGGATTTTGGTCATGAGATTATCAAAAAGGATCTTCACCTAGATCCTTTTAAATTAAAAATGAAGTTTTA
AATCAATCTAAAGTATATATGAGTAAACTTGGTCTGACAGTTACCAATGCTTAATCAGTGAGGCACCTAT
CTCAGCGATCTGTCTATTTCGTTCATCCATAGTTGCCTGACTCCCCGTCGTGTAGATAACTACGATACGG
GAGGGCTTACCATCTGGCCCCAGTGCTGCAATGATACCGCGAGACCCACGCTCACCGGCTCCAGATTTAT
CAGCAATAAACCAGCCAGCCGGAAGGGCCGAGCGCAGAAGTGGTCCTGCAACTTTATCCGCCTCCATCCA
GTCTATTAATTGTTGCCGGGAAGCTAGAGTAAGTAGTTCGCCAGTTAATAGTTTGCGCAACGTTGTTGCC
ATTGCTACAGGCATCGTGGTGTCACGCTCGTCGTTTGGTATGGCTTCATTCAGCTCCGGTTCCCAACGAT
CAAGGCGAGTTACATGATCCCCCATGTTGTGCAAAAAAGCGGTTAGCTCCTTCGGTCCTCCGATCGTTGT
CAGAAGTAAGTTGGCCGCAGTGTTATCACTCATGGTTATGGCAGCACTGCATAATTCTCTTACTGTCATG
CCATCCGTAAGATGCTTTTCTGTGACTGGTGAGTACTCAACCAAGTCATTCTGAGAATAGTGTATGCGGC
GACCGAGTTGCTCTTGCCCGGCGTCAATACGGGATAATACCGCGCCACATAGCAGAACTTTAAAAGTGCT
CATCATTGGAAAACGTTCTTCGGGGCGAAAACTCTCAAGGATCTTACCGCTGTTGAGATCCAGTTCGATG
TAACCCACTCGTGCACCCAACTGATCTTCAGCATCTTTTACTTTCACCAGCGTTTCTGGGTGAGCAAAAA
CAGGAAGGCAAAATGCCGCAAAAAAGGGAATAAGGGCGACACGGAAATGTTGAATACTCATACTCTTCCT
TTTTCAATATTATTGAAGCATTTATCAGGGTTATTGTCTCATGAGCGGATACATATTTGAATGTATTTAG
AAAAATAAACAAATAGGGGTTCCGCGCACATTTCCCCGAAAAGTGCCACCTGACGTCGACGGATCGGGAG
ATCTCCCGATCCCCTATGGTGCACTCTCAGTACAATCTGCTCTGATGCCGCATAGTTAAGCCAGTATCTG
CTCCCTGCTTGTGTGTTGGAGGTCGCTGAGTAGTGCGCGAGCAAAATTTAAGCTACAACAAGGCAAGGCT
TGACCGACAATTGCATGAAGAATCTGCTTAGGGTTAGGCGTTTTGCGCTGCTTCGCGATGTACGGGCCAG
ATATACGCGTT
